Addgene plasmid #173958: pGL3-noSV40-humanEC1.25_S4
Purpose: Firefly luciferase enhancer reporter plasmid.
Depositing lab: Joanna Wysocka. Depositing organization: Stanford University. Publication: Loss of Extreme Long-Range Enhancers in Human Neural Crest Drives a Craniofacial Disorder. Long HK, Osterwalder M, Welsh IC, Hansen K, Davies JOJ, Liu YE, Koska M, Adams AT, Aho R, Arora N, Ikeda K, Williams RM, Sauka-Spengler T, Porteus MH, Mohun T, Dickel DE, Swigut T, Hughes JR, Higgs DR, Visel A, Selleri L, Wysocka J. Cell Stem Cell. 2020 Nov 5;27(5):765-783.e14. doi: 10.1016/j.stem.2020.09.001. Epub 2020 Sep 28. PubMed 32991838.
Backbone
  Vector backbone: pGL3-Promoter, GenBank: U47298.2
  Backbone manufacturer: Promega
  Backbone size w/o insert (bp): 5016
  Vector type: Luciferase
Growth in bacteria
  Bacterial resistance: Ampicillin, 100 μg/mL
  Growth temperature: 37°C
  Growth strain: DH5alpha
  Copy number: High Copy
Gene/Insert
  Gene/Insert name: Enhancer region 4 (S4) from SOX9 enhancer cluster EC1.25
  Species: H. sapiens (human)
  Insert size (bp): 464
  Mutation: None
  Promoter: SV40 promoter
  Cloning method: Restriction Enzyme; 5′ cloning site unknown (unknown if destroyed)
  Sequencing primers: 5′ CGCTCTCCATCAAAACAAAACG; 3′ GAGTTAGGGGCGGGATGG
Terms and licenses: Academic/Nonprofit Terms; Industry Terms: Not Available to Industry
How to cite: pGL3-noSV40-humanEC1.25_S4 was a gift from Joanna Wysocka (Addgene plasmid # 173958 ; http://n2t.net/addgene:173958 ; RRID:Addgene_173958)
