[The description below was written by a language model from this plasmid's Addgene catalogue record and pLannotate feature annotations shown in this document.]
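Description:
pGL3-noSV40-humanEC1.25_S4 is a firefly luciferase enhancer reporter built on Promega's pGL3-Promoter backbone, intended for transient transfection into mammalian cells. It carries a 464 bp human genomic fragment, enhancer region 4 (S4) of the SOX9 enhancer cluster EC1.25, with no recorded mutations. The exact cloning sites are not recorded. The sequenced plasmid is 5,480 nt, consistent with the stated backbone plus insert, and the unannotated stretch upstream of the promoter is the likely location of the enhancer fragment. The short "CEN4" hit in that region is almost certainly a spurious match.

The reporter unit consists of the SV40 early promoter driving the enhanced luc+ firefly luciferase coding sequence, terminated by the SV40 polyadenylation signal. Despite "noSV40" in the name, both the catalogue entry and the annotation show an SV40 promoter; the record does not explain what the name refers to. A synthetic poly(A) signal and a transcriptional pause site from the human α2 globin gene lie upstream of the test region and serve to block read-through transcription from the backbone, lowering background signal. Because the SV40 promoter alone gives low basal expression, any increase in luciferase activity reflects the enhancer activity of the inserted sequence.

For propagation in E. coli, the plasmid has a high-copy ColE1/pUC-type origin and ampicillin resistance, plus an f1 origin for single-stranded DNA production. The small large T antigen, TcR and lacZα fragments are nonfunctional backbone remnants. The associated study concerns long-range SOX9 enhancers in human neural crest and a craniofacial disorder, so the construct is suited to assaying the activity of this enhancer subregion.
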