Features (pLannotate 1.2.2; 13 found; start..end, strand, type, name):
    242..258     +  misc_feature   CEN4 (fragment): S. cerevisiae CEN4 centromere
    512..708     +  promoter       SV40 promoter: SV40 early promoter
    744..2396    +  CDS            luciferase: firefly luciferase; luc+; enhanced luc+ version of the luciferase gene
   2437..2558    -  polyA_signal   SV40 poly(A) signal: SV40 polyadenylation signal
   2581..2649    -  CDS            large T antigen (fragment): large T antigen from SV40 (simian virus 40)
   2671..2803    +  CDS            TcR (fragment): tetracycline efflux protein; tet; confers resistance to tetracycline
   2983..3571    -  rep_origin     ori: high-copy-number ColE1/pMB1/pBR322/pUC origin of replication
   3742..4602    -  CDS            AmpR: β-lactamase; bla; confers resistance to ampicillin, carbenicillin, and related antibiotics
   4603..4707    -  promoter       AmpR promoter: bla
   4734..5162    +  rep_origin     f1 ori (sequence partly withheld): f1 bacteriophage origin of replication; arrow indicates direction of (+) strand synthesis
   5194..5261    -  CDS            lacZα (fragment): LacZα fragment of β-galactosidase; lacZ fragment
   5320..5368    +  polyA_signal   poly(A) signal: synthetic polyadenylation signal
   5382..5473    +  misc_feature   pause site: RNA polymerase II transcriptional pause signal from the human α2 globin gene
>Addgene plasmid #173958 | pGL3-noSV40-humanEC1.25_S4 | addgene full sequence | sequence record 341762 | Addgene NGS Result
GGTACCGAGCTCTCTCAGGATGCAATTGAGTTACCTACCTCTGCTGAAAAAATGGATTATTTTGCTAGGT
TGTGTGTGGTGAGTTAGACTTATGACCTAGGGAAGTAGAAGTCAGGAGGGAAGGCCTGGTAGCAGCATCC
TATAAACCAGGCCAATGTGTTGCCCTGAAAAGGAATGCACTGCCATAAATGAAGGCACTTGGAGGGCAAG
GGTCATAGTATGTAATTAGCGCAGGCCATTTAAGGAAGAATAAGAAAATAATGTTTTACAAGCTGGTAGA
AAGAGAAGCAAATAATCATTTAAATGTTCCAATTGTGAGTTCCGTCAGTGTGTGTGGTTTATTTTATAAG
CAACTTTCTGTACTAGTAAGAGGCAAAGCAATACTGGGAAATGAAGTGCTCATTGGTACCCTGCAGTATG
CACTACAGGGCCCTTCCTTTGAACTGCTTTGCATAAGGTTTATTTCCGGCACTCTGTTTTGTTCGCTAGC
CCGGGCTCGAGATCTGCGATCTGCATCTCAATTAGTCAGCAACCATAGTCCCGCCCCTAACTCCGCCCAT
CCCGCCCCTAACTCCGCCCAGTTCCGCCCATTCTCCGCCCCATCGCTGACTAATTTTTTTTATTTATGCA
GAGGCCGAGGCCGCCTCGGCCTCTGAGCTATTCCAGAAGTAGTGAGGAGGCTTTTTTGGAGGCCTAGGCT
TTTGCAAAAAGCTTGGCATTCCGGTACTGTTGGTAAAGCCACCATGGAAGACGCCAAAAACATAAAGAAA
GGCCCGGCGCCATTCTATCCGCTGGAAGATGGAACCGCTGGAGAGCAACTGCATAAGGCTATGAAGAGAT
ACGCCCTGGTTCCTGGAACAATTGCTTTTACAGATGCACATATCGAGGTGGACATCACTTACGCTGAGTA
CTTCGAAATGTCCGTTCGGTTGGCAGAAGCTATGAAACGATATGGGCTGAATACAAATCACAGAATCGTC
GTATGCAGTGAAAACTCTCTTCAATTCTTTATGCCGGTGTTGGGCGCGTTATTTATCGGAGTTGCAGTTG
CGCCCGCGAACGACATTTATAATGAACGTGAATTGCTCAACAGTATGGGCATTTCGCAGCCTACCGTGGT
GTTCGTTTCCAAAAAGGGGTTGCAAAAAATTTTGAACGTGCAAAAAAAGCTCCCAATCATCCAAAAAATT
ATTATCATGGATTCTAAAACGGATTACCAGGGATTTCAGTCGATGTACACGTTCGTCACATCTCATCTAC
CTCCCGGTTTTAATGAATACGATTTTGTGCCAGAGTCCTTCGATAGGGACAAGACAATTGCACTGATCAT
GAACTCCTCTGGATCTACTGGTCTGCCTAAAGGTGTCGCTCTGCCTCATAGAACTGCCTGCGTGAGATTC
TCGCATGCCAGAGATCCTATTTTTGGCAATCAAATCATTCCGGATACTGCGATTTTAAGTGTTGTTCCAT
TCCATCACGGTTTTGGAATGTTTACTACACTCGGATATTTGATATGTGGATTTCGAGTCGTCTTAATGTA
TAGATTTGAAGAAGAGCTGTTTCTGAGGAGCCTTCAGGATTACAAGATTCAAAGTGCGCTGCTGGTGCCA
ACCCTATTCTCCTTCTTCGCCAAAAGCACTCTGATTGACAAATACGATTTATCTAATTTACACGAAATTG
CTTCTGGTGGCGCTCCCCTCTCTAAGGAAGTCGGGGAAGCGGTTGCCAAGAGGTTCCATCTGCCAGGTAT
CAGGCAAGGATATGGGCTCACTGAGACTACATCAGCTATTCTGATTACACCCGAGGGGGATGATAAACCG
GGCGCGGTCGGTAAAGTTGTTCCATTTTTTGAAGCGAAGGTTGTGGATCTGGATACCGGGAAAACGCTGG
GCGTTAATCAAAGAGGCGAACTGTGTGTGAGAGGTCCTATGATTATGTCCGGTTATGTAAACAATCCGGA
AGCGACCAACGCCTTGATTGACAAGGATGGATGGCTACATTCTGGAGACATAGCTTACTGGGACGAAGAC
GAACACTTCTTCATCGTTGACCGCCTGAAGTCTCTGATTAAGTACAAAGGCTATCAGGTGGCTCCCGCTG
AATTGGAATCCATCTTGCTCCAACACCCCAACATCTTCGACGCAGGTGTCGCAGGTCTTCCCGACGATGA
CGCCGGTGAACTTCCCGCCGCCGTTGTTGTTTTGGAGCACGGAAAGACGATGACGGAAAAAGAGATCGTG
GATTACGTCGCCAGTCAAGTAACAACCGCGAAAAAGTTGCGCGGAGGAGTTGTGTTTGTGGACGAAGTAC
CGAAAGGTCTTACCGGAAAACTCGACGCAAGAAAAATCAGAGAGATCCTCATAAAGGCCAAGAAGGGCGG
AAAGATCGCCGTGTAATTCTAGAGTCGGGGCGGCCGGCCGCTTCGAGCAGACATGATAAGATACATTGAT
GAGTTTGGACAAACCACAACTAGAATGCAGTGAAAAAAATGCTTTATTTGTGAAATTTGTGATGCTATTG
CTTTATTTGTAACCATTATAAGCTGCAATAAACAAGTTAACAACAACAATTGCATTCATTTTATGTTTCA
GGTTCAGGGGGAGGTGTGGGAGGTTTTTTAAAGCAAGTAAAACCTCTACAAATGTGGTAAAATCGATAAG
GATCTGGATCCGTCGACCGATGCCCTTGAGAGCCTTCAACCCAGTCAGCTCCTTCCGGTGGGCGCGGGGC
ATGACTATCGTCGCCGCACTTATGACTGTCTTCTTTATCATGCAACTCGTAGGACAGGTGCCGGCAGCGC
TCTTCCGCTTCCTCGCTCACTGACTCGCTGCGCTCGGTCGTTCGGCTGCGGCGAGCGGTATCAGCTCACT
CAAAGGCGGTAATACGGTTATCCACAGAATCAGGGGATAACGCAGGAAAGAACATGTGAGCAAAAGGCCA
GCAAAAGGCCAGGAACCGTAAAAAGGCCGCGTTGCTGGCGTTTTTCCATAGGCTCCGCCCCCCTGACGAG
CATCACAAAAATCGACGCTCAAGTCAGAGGTGGCGAAACCCGACAGGACTATAAAGATACCAGGCGTTTC
CCCCTGGAAGCTCCCTCGTGCGCTCTCCTGTTCCGACCCTGCCGCTTACCGGATACCTGTCCGCCTTTCT
CCCTTCGGGAAGCGTGGCGCTTTCTCATAGCTCACGCTGTAGGTATCTCAGTTCGGTGTAGGTCGTTCGC
TCCAAGCTGGGCTGTGTGCACGAACCCCCCGTTCAGCCCGACCGCTGCGCCTTATCCGGTAACTATCGTC
TTGAGTCCAACCCGGTAAGACACGACTTATCGCCACTGGCAGCAGCCACTGGTAACAGGATTAGCAGAGC
GAGGTATGTAGGCGGTGCTACAGAGTTCTTGAAGTGGTGGCCTAACTACGGCTACACTAGAAGAACAGTA
TTTGGTATCTGCGCTCTGCTGAAGCCAGTTACCTTCGGAAAAAGAGTTGGTAGCTCTTGATCCGGCAAAC
AAACCACCGCTGGTAGCGGTGGTTTTTTTGTTTGCAAGCAGCAGATTACGCGCAGAAAAAAAGGATCTCA
AGAAGATCCTTTGATCTTTTCTACGGGGTCTGACGCTCAGTGGAACGAAAACTCACGTTAAGGGATTTTG
GTCATGAGATTATCAAAAAGGATCTTCACCTAGATCCTTTTAAATTAAAAATGAAGTTTTAAATCAATCT
AAAGTATATATGAGTAAACTTGGTCTGACAGTTACCAATGCTTAATCAGTGAGGCACCTATCTCAGCGAT
CTGTCTATTTCGTTCATCCATAGTTGCCTGACTCCCCGTCGTGTAGATAACTACGATACGGGAGGGCTTA
CCATCTGGCCCCAGTGCTGCAATGATACCGCGAGACCCACGCTCACCGGCTCCAGATTTATCAGCAATAA
ACCAGCCAGCCGGAAGGGCCGAGCGCAGAAGTGGTCCTGCAACTTTATCCGCCTCCATCCAGTCTATTAA
TTGTTGCCGGGAAGCTAGAGTAAGTAGTTCGCCAGTTAATAGTTTGCGCAACGTTGTTGCCATTGCTACA
GGCATCGTGGTGTCACGCTCGTCGTTTGGTATGGCTTCATTCAGCTCCGGTTCCCAACGATCAAGGCGAG
TTACATGATCCCCCATGTTGTGCAAAAAAGCGGTTAGCTCCTTCGGTCCTCCGATCGTTGTCAGAAGTAA
GTTGGCCGCAGTGTTATCACTCATGGTTATGGCAGCACTGCATAATTCTCTTACTGTCATGCCATCCGTA
AGATGCTTTTCTGTGACTGGTGAGTACTCAACCAAGTCATTCTGAGAATAGTGTATGCGGCGACCGAGTT
GCTCTTGCCCGGCGTCAATACGGGATAATACCGCGCCACATAGCAGAACTTTAAAAGTGCTCATCATTGG
AAAACGTTCTTCGGGGCGAAAACTCTCAAGGATCTTACCGCTGTTGAGATCCAGTTCGATGTAACCCACT
CGTGCACCCAACTGATCTTCAGCATCTTTTACTTTCACCAGCGTTTCTGGGTGAGCAAAAACAGGAAGGC
AAAATGCCGCAAAAAAGGGAATAAGGGCGACACGGAAATGTTGAATACTCATACTCTTCCTTTTTCAATA
TTATTGAAGCATTTATCAGGGTTATTGTCTCATGAGCGGATACATATTTGAATGTATTTAGAAAAATAAA
CAAATAGGGGTTCCGCGCACATTTCCCCGAAAAGTGCCACCTG
[124 nt withheld, positions 4734-4857]
C
[91 nt withheld, positions 4859-4949]
A
[49 nt withheld, positions 4951-4999]
CCTTTGACGTTGGAGTCCACGTTCTTT
[37 nt withheld, positions 5027-5063]
ACCCTATCTCGGTCTATTCTTTTGATTTATAAGGGATTTTGCCGATTTCGGCCTATTGGTTAAAAAATGA
GCTGATTTAACAAAAATTTAACGCGAATTTTAACAAAATATTAACGCTTACAATTTGCCATTCGCCATTC
AGGCTGCGCAACTGTTGGGAAGGGCGATCGGTGCGGGCCTCTTCGCTATTACGCCAGCCCAAGCTACCAT
GATAAGTAAGTAATATTAAGGTACGGGAGGTACTTGGAGCGGCCGCAATAAAATATCTTTATTTTCATTA
CATCTGTGTGTTGGTTTTTTGTGTGAATCGATAGTACTAACATACGCTCTCCATCAAAACAAAACGAAAC
AAAACAAACTAGCAAAATAGGCTGTCCCCAGTGCAAGTGCAGGTGCCAGAACATTTCTCTATCGATA
