>Addgene plasmid #173958 | pGL3-noSV40-humanEC1.25_S4 | depositor partial sequence | sequence record 337416 | S4
TCTCAGGATGCAATTGAGTTACCTACCTCTGCTGAAAAAATGGATTATTTTGCTAGGTTGTGTGTGGTGA
GTTAGACTTATGACCTAGGGAAGTAGAAGTCAGGAGGGAAGGCCTGGTAGCAGCATCCTATAAACCAGGC
CAATGTGTTGCCCTGAAAAGGAATGCACTGCCATAAATGAAGGCACTTGGAGGGCAAGGGTCATAGTATG
TAATTAGCGCAGGCCATTTAAGGAAGAATAAGAAAATAATGTTTTACAAGCTGGTAGAAAGAGAAGCAAA
TAATCATTTAAATGTTCCAATTGTGAGTTCCGTCAGTGTGTGTGGTTTATTTTATAAGCAACTTTCTGTA
CTAGTAAGAGGCAAAGCAATACTGGGAAATGAAGTGCTCATTGGTACCCTGCAGTATGCACTACAGGGCC
CTTCCTTTGAACTGCTTTGCATAAGGTTTATTTCCGGCACTCTGTTTTGTTC
